>Addgene plasmid #22241 | pcDNA3-HA-Epsin 2 | addgene partial sequence | sequence record 28105 | 22241 with CMV-F
CGGGGGGNTTTAGCGANCTCTCTGGCTACTAGAGAACCCACTGCTTACTGGCTTATCGAAATTAATACGA
CTCACTATAGGGAGACCCAAGCTTGGTACCATGGCGTACCCATACGACGTCCCAGACTACGCGGGATCTC
GAGCTCAAGCTTCGAATTCTATGACAACTTCGTCTATCAGACGGCAGATGAAAAACATCGTGAACAATTA
CTCAGAGGCAGAAATCAAAGTCCGGGAAGCCACCTCCAATGACCCGTGGGGCCCGTCCAGTTCTCTGATG
ACCGAGATTGCCGACCTGACCTACAACGTGGTGGCCTTCTCGGAGATCATGAGCATGGTGTGGAAGCGGC
TGAATGACCATGGCAAGAACTGGCGGCATGTGTACAAGGCGCTGACCCTGCTGGACTACCTCATCAAGAC
AGGCTCCGAACGTGTGGCCCAGCAGTGCCGGGAGAACATCTTCGCCATCCAGACCCTGAAGGACTTCCAG
TACATTGACCGAGATGGCAAGGACCAGGGCATCAATGTGCGTGAGAAGTCAAAGCAACTGGTGGCTCTCC
TCAAGGACGAGGAACGGTTGAAGGCTGAGAGGGCCCAGGCTCTCAAAACCAAAGAGCGCATGGCCCAGGT
TGCCACTGGCATGGGCAGCAACCAGATCACCTTTGGGCGAGGCTCCAGCCAGCCCAACCTCTCCACCAGC
CACTCGGAGCAGGAGTATGGCAAGGCCGGGGGCTCCCCGGCCTCCTACCATGGCTCGCCTGAGGCCTCGC
TGTGCCCCCAGCACCGCACAGGGGCCCCGCTGGGTCAGAGTGAGGAGCTGCAGCCACTGAGCCAGCGCCA
CCCCTTCCTGCCGCACCTGGGGCTGGCCTCCCGCCCAAAATGGCGACTGGTCCCAGCCCTGCCTCACTTG
TGACCGCGCAGCCCGAGCCACCTCCCC
