[The description below was written by a language model from this plasmid's Addgene catalogue record.]
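Description:
pcDNA3-HA-Epsin 2 is a mammalian expression plasmid built on the Invitrogen pcDNA3 backbone (about 5.4 kb without insert) that carries the human Epsin 2 coding sequence (EPN2, also known as EH domain-binding protein or EHB21). The insert is roughly 1.9 kb and was cloned by restriction digestion into an EcoRI site at both ends, with both sites retained, so the fragment can be released by a single EcoRI digest. An HA epitope tag supplied by the modified backbone sits at the N terminus, so the protein is produced as HA-Epsin 2 and can be detected or immunoprecipitated with anti-HA antibodies.

The plasmid is maintained in E. coli as a high-copy construct under ampicillin selection. For mammalian cells it carries a neomycin resistance marker, allowing G418 selection of stable transfectants as well as transient expression. The record lists no feature table and does not explicitly name the promoter. Standard pcDNA3 drives its insert from the CMV immediate-early promoter, and the T7 and SP6 sequencing primers listed fit the phage promoter sites that flank the pcDNA3 polylinker. The catalogue also labels the vector as bacterial expression, though nothing in the record points to a dedicated bacterial expression element.

Epsins are a family of proteins that interact with components of the clathrin coat, and the associated publication describes this family and a protein module its members share. The construct is therefore suited to expressing tagged Epsin 2 in cultured mammalian cells for localisation, interaction and functional studies of clathrin-mediated endocytosis.
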