Addgene plasmid #22241: pcDNA3-HA-Epsin 2
Depositing lab: Pietro De Camilli. Publication: The epsins define a family of proteins that interact with components of the clathrin coat and contain a new protein module. Rosenthal JA, Chen H, Slepnev VI, Pellegrini L, Salcini AE, Di Fiore PP, De Camilli P. J Biol Chem. 1999 Nov 26. 274(48):33959-65. 10.1074/jbc.274.48.33959 PubMed 10567358.
Backbone
  Vector backbone: pcDNA3
  Backbone manufacturer: Invitrogen
  Backbone size w/o insert (bp): 5400
  Vector type: Mammalian Expression, Bacterial Expression
  Selectable markers: Neomycin (select with G418)
Growth in bacteria
  Bacterial resistance: Ampicillin, 100 μg/mL
  Growth temperature: 37°C
  Growth strain: DH5alpha
  Copy number: High Copy
Gene/Insert
  Gene/Insert name: Epsin 2 (alt names: EH domain-binding protein; EHB21)
  Species: H. sapiens (human)
  Insert size (bp): 1900
  GenBank ID: AF062085
  Entrez Gene: EPN2 (a.k.a. EHB21)
  Tag / fusion protein: HA (N terminal on backbone)
  Cloning method: Restriction Enzyme; 5′ cloning site EcoRI (not destroyed); 3′ cloning site EcoRI (not destroyed)
  Sequencing primers: 5′ T7; 3′ SP6
Terms and licenses: Academic/Nonprofit Terms; Industry Terms: Not Available to Industry
How to cite: pcDNA3-HA-Epsin 2 was a gift from Pietro De Camilli (Addgene plasmid # 22241 ; http://n2t.net/addgene:22241 ; RRID:Addgene_22241)
